Addgene plasmid #39147: GMPR
Purpose: Bacterial expression for structure determination; may not be full ORF
Depositing lab: Nicola Burgess-Brown. Depositing organization: University of Oxford.
Backbone
  Vector backbone: pLIC-SGC1
  Backbone manufacturer: SGC
  Vector type: Bacterial Expression
Growth in bacteria
  Bacterial resistance: Ampicillin, 100 μg/mL
  Growth temperature: 37°C
  Growth strain: Mach1
  Copy number: Low Copy
Gene/Insert
  Gene/Insert name: GMPR (alt names: guanosine monophosphate reductase; PDB:2BLE)
  Species: H. sapiens (human)
  Insert size (bp): 1129
  Entrez Gene: GMPR (a.k.a. RP3-467D16.2, GMPR1)
  Tag / fusion protein: His Tev (N terminal on insert)
  Cloning method: Ligation Independent Cloning
  Sequencing primers: 5′ T7; 3′ T7-term
Terms and licenses: Academic/Nonprofit Terms; Industry Terms: Not Available to Industry
How to cite: GMPR was a gift from Nicola Burgess-Brown (Addgene plasmid # 39147 ; http://n2t.net/addgene:39147 ; RRID:Addgene_39147)
