[The description below was written by a language model from this plasmid's Addgene catalogue record.]
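Description:
GMPR is a bacterial expression plasmid built on the pLIC-SGC1 backbone, a ligation-independent cloning vector from the Structural Genomics Consortium, and is intended for producing recombinant human guanosine monophosphate reductase (GMPR, also called GMPR1) in E. coli for structure determination. It is maintained under ampicillin selection and is recorded as low copy. The record does not name the origin of replication, and no feature table is provided, so the detailed layout of the backbone cannot be confirmed here.

The insert is a roughly 1.1 kb human GMPR coding sequence introduced by ligation-independent cloning. The depositor cautions that it may not represent the full open reading frame, which is common for structural genomics constructs where domain boundaries are trimmed to favour soluble, crystallisable protein. The protein carries an N-terminal His tag followed by a TEV protease site, so it can be captured by immobilised metal affinity chromatography and the tag then cleaved off. The promoter is not explicitly stated, but the listed sequencing primers (T7 forward and T7 terminator reverse) suggest that the insert sits in a T7 promoter/terminator expression cassette, which would call for a host supplying T7 RNA polymerase for expression.

The alternative names include a Protein Data Bank entry for this target, consistent with the stated purpose. The plasmid is suited to overexpression and purification of human GMPR for crystallography and related biochemical or biophysical work on this enzyme, which catalyses the reductive conversion of GMP to IMP in purine nucleotide metabolism.
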