>Addgene plasmid #39147 | GMPR | depositor partial sequence | sequence record 49198 | GMPR sequence 1129 bps
ATGCACCATCATCATCATCATTCTTCTGGTGTAGATCTGGGTACCGAGAACCTGTACTTCCAATCCATGC
CCCGCATAGATGCGGACCTCAAGCTCGACTTCAAGGATGTCCTGCTCCGACCTAAGCGGAGCAGCCTCAA
GAGCCGAGCCGAGGTGGATCTTGAACGCACCTTCACGTTTCGAAATTCAAAGCAGACCTACTCAGGGATT
CCCATCATCGTGGCCAACATGGACACTGTGGGCACGTTTGAGATGGCAGCCGTGATGTCACAGCACTCCA
TGTTTACAGCAATTCATAAGCATTACTCCCTGGATGACTGGAAGCTCTTTGCCACAAATCACCCAGAATG
CCTGCAGAATGTAGCCGTGAGTTCAGGCAGTGGGCAGAATGATCTGGAAAAGATGACCAGCATCCTGGAA
GCTGTGCCACAGGTTAAGTTTATTTGCCTGGATGTGGCCAATGGGTATTCAGAACATTTTGTGGAATTCG
TGAAACTTGTCCGTGCCAAATTTCCTGAACACACCATTATGGCAGGGAACGTGGTGACAGGAGAAATGGT
AGAAGAGCTTATTCTTTCCGGAGCAGATATCATCAAAGTGGGAGTTGGACCAGGTTCTGTGTGCACCACC
CGCACCAAGACGGGAGTGGGGTACCCCCAGCTGAGTGCCGTCATTGAGTGTGCCGACTCTGCCCATGGCC
TGAAGGGCCACATCATCTCTGATGGAGGCTGTACGTGTCCAGGGGATGTCGCCAAAGCCTTTGGAGCTGG
AGCAGATTTTGTCATGCTGGGAGGAATGTTTTCGGGTCATACGGAGTGTGCTGGAGAAGTGATTGAGAGG
AACGGACGGAAGCTCAAGCTCTTCTACGGGATGAGCTCTGACACCGCCATGAACAAGCACGCAGGAGGAG
TTGCTGAGTACAGAGCCTCTGAGGGTAAGACTGTGGAAGTTCCTTACAAAGGAGATGTGGAAAACACTAT
CCTGGATATTCTCGGGGGACTGAGGTCCACGTGCACCTACGTGGGGGCCGCCAAACTCAAGGAGCTCAGC
AGGAGGGCAACATTCATCCGGGTGACCCAGCAGCACAACACCGTGTTCAGCTAACAGTAAAGGTGGATAC
GGATCCGAA
