>Addgene plasmid #39147 | GMPR | addgene partial sequence | sequence record 52511 | T7_term
GCAGCCGGATCTCAGTGGTGGTGGTGGTGGTGCTCGAGTGCGGCCGCAAGCTTGTCGACGGAGCTCGAAT
TCGGATCCGTATCCACCTTTACTGTTAGCTGAACACGGTGTTGTGCTGCTGGGTCACCCGGATGAATGTT
GCCCTCCTGCTGAGCTCCTTGAGTTTGGCGGCCCCCACGTAGGTGCACGTGGACCTCAGTCCCCCGAGAA
TATCCAGGATAGTGTTTTCCACATCTCCTTTGTAAGGAACTTCCACAGTCTTACCCTCAGAGGCTCTGTA
CTCAGCAACTCCTCCTGCGTGCTTGTTCATGGCGGTGTCAGAGCTCATCCCGTAGAAGAGCTTGAGCTTC
CGTCCGTTCCTCTCAATCACTTCTCCAGCACACTCCGTATGACCCGAAAACATTCCTCCCAGCATGACAA
AATCTGCTCCAGCTCCAAAGGCTTTGGCGACATCCCCTGGACACGTACAGCCTCCATCAGAGATGATGTG
GCCCTTCAGGCCATGGGCAGAGTCGGCACACTCAATGACGGCACTCAGCTGGGGGTACCCCACTCCCGTC
TTGGTGCGGGTGGTGCACACAGAACCTGGTCCAACTCCCACTTTGATGATATCTGCTCCGGAAAGAATAA
GCTCTTCTACCATTTCTCCTGTCACCACGTTCCCTGCCATAATGGTGTGTTCAGGAAATTTGGCACGGAC
AAGTTTCACGAATTCCACAAAATGTTCTGAATACCCATTGGCCACATCCAGGCAAATAAACTTAACCTGT
GGCACAGCTTCCAGGATGCTGGTCATCTTTTCCAGATCATTCTGCCCACTGCCTGAACTCACGGCTACAT
TCTGCAGGCATTCTGGGTGATTTGTGGCAAAGAGCTTCCAGTCATCCAGGGAGTAATGCTT
