>Addgene plasmid #39147 | GMPR | addgene partial sequence | sequence record 52512 | T7 5'-TAATACGACTCACTATAGGG-3'
ATATTTTGTTTAACTTTAAGAAGGAGATATACATATGCACCATCATCATCATCATTCTTCTGGTGTAGAT
CTGGGTACCGAGAACCTGTACTTCCAATCCATGCCCCGCATAGATGCGGACCTCAAGCTCGACTTCAAGG
ATGTCCTGCTCCGACCTAAGCGGAGCAGCCTCAAGAGCCGAGCCGAGGTGGATCTTGAACGCACCTTCAC
GTTTCGAAATTCAAAGCAGACCTACTCAGGGATTCCCATCATCGTGGCCAACATGGACACTGTGGGCACG
TTTGAGATGGCAGCCGTGATGTCACAGCACTCCATGTTTACAGCAATTCATAAGCATTACTCCCTGGATG
ACTGGAAGCTCTTTGCCACAAATCACCCAGAATGCCTGCAGAATGTAGCCGTGAGTTCAGGCAGTGGGCA
GAATGATCTGGAAAAGATGACCAGCATCCTGGAAGCTGTGCCACAGGTTAAGTTTATTTGCCTGGATGTG
GCCAATGGGTATTCAGAACATTTTGTGGAATTCGTGAAACTTGTCCGTGCCAAATTTCCTGAACACACCA
TTATGGCAGGGAACGTGGTGACAGGAGAAATGGTAGAAGAGCTTATTCTTTCCGGAGCAGATATCATCAA
AGTGGGAGTTGGACCAGGTTCTGTGTGCACCACCCGCACCAAGACGGGAGTGGGGTACCCCCAGCTGAGT
GCCGTCATTGAGTGTGCCGACTCTGCCCATGGCCTGAAGGGCCACATCATCTCTGATGGAGGCTGTACGT
GTCCAGGGGATGTCGCCAAAGCCTTTGGAGCTGGAGCAGATTTTGTCATGCTGGGAGGAATGTTTTCGGG
TCATACGGAGTGTGCTGGAGAAGTGATTGAGAGGAACGGACGGAAGCTCAAGCTCTTCTACGGGATGAGC
TCTGACACC
